Addgene plasmid #12661: DsRed-rab7 WT
Depositing lab: Richard Pagano. Depositing organization: Mayo Foundation for Medical Education and Research (Inactive/For Deposit Only). Publication: Rab proteins mediate Golgi transport of caveola-internalized glycosphingolipids and correct lipid trafficking in Niemann-Pick C cells. Choudhury A, Dominguez M, Puri V, Sharma DK, Narita K, Wheatley CL, Marks DL, Pagano RE. J Clin Invest. 2002 Jun . 109(12):1541-50. 10.1172/JCI15420 PubMed 12070301.
Backbone
  Vector backbone: pDsRed-C1
  Backbone manufacturer: Clontech
  Backbone size w/o insert (bp): 4700
  Vector type: Mammalian Expression
  Selectable markers: Neomycin (select with G418)
Growth in bacteria
  Bacterial resistance: Kanamycin, 50 μg/mL
  Growth temperature: 37°C
  Growth strain: DH5alpha
  Copy number: High Copy
Gene/Insert
  Gene/Insert name: RAB7 (Homo sapiens) (alt name: DsRed-rab7 wild type)
  Species: H. sapiens (human)
  Insert size (bp): 693
  GenBank ID: NM_004637
  Entrez Gene: RAB7A (a.k.a. CMT2B, PRO2706, RAB7)
  Tag / fusion protein: DsRed (N terminal on backbone); HA (N terminal on insert)
  Cloning method: Restriction Enzyme; 5′ cloning site BAMHI (not destroyed); 3′ cloning site BAMHI (not destroyed)
  Sequencing primers: 5′ DsRed1-C; 3′ SV40pA-R
Resource information
  A portion of this plasmid was derived from a plasmid made by: IMAGE Clone collection at ATCC
Terms and licenses: Academic/Nonprofit Terms; Industry Terms: Not Available to Industry
Depositor comments: This plasmid contains two tandem copies of the Rab7 gene.
How to cite: DsRed-rab7 WT was a gift from Richard Pagano (Addgene plasmid # 12661 ; http://n2t.net/addgene:12661 ; RRID:Addgene_12661)
