[The description below was written by a language model from this plasmid's Addgene catalogue record and pLannotate feature annotations shown in this document.]
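Description:
DsRed-rab7 WT is a mammalian expression plasmid built on Clontech's pDsRed-C1 backbone, designed to express wild-type human RAB7A as a red fluorescent fusion protein. The CMV immediate-early enhancer and promoter drive a mammalian codon-optimized DsRed1 coding sequence, followed by the multiple cloning site into which an HA-tagged RAB7 insert was placed at a BamHI site that is retained on both sides. An SV40 polyadenylation signal terminates the transcript. The intended product therefore carries DsRed at the N terminus, then an HA epitope, then Rab7.

The depositor notes that the plasmid contains two tandem copies of the Rab7 gene, and the feature table from the full sequence of about 6.1 kb agrees. It shows two successive, same-orientation units, each with HA epitope fragments followed by a RAB7A coding region, consistent with the BamHI fragment having inserted twice. The record does not say whether translation ends after the first copy, so this should be borne in mind when interpreting the size of the expressed protein.

The plasmid replicates in bacteria from a high-copy pUC-type origin and also carries an f1 origin. A single NeoR/KanR gene (Tn5 aminoglycoside phosphotransferase) is preceded by both a bacterial promoter and the SV40 early promoter and is followed by the HSV TK polyadenylation signal. It gives kanamycin resistance in E. coli and G418 selection in mammalian cells.

RAB7A is a small GTPase that governs late endosome maturation and endosome-to-lysosome transport. The associated publication studied Rab proteins in Golgi transport of caveola-internalized glycosphingolipids and in lipid trafficking in Niemann-Pick C cells. This suggests use for overexpressing wild-type Rab7 and visualizing it in such trafficking studies.
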