Features (pLannotate 1.2.2; 20 found; start..end, strand, type, name):
     68..371     +  enhancer       CMV enhancer: human cytomegalovirus immediate early enhancer
    372..575     +  promoter       CMV promoter: human cytomegalovirus (CMV) immediate early promoter
    620..1297    +  CDS            DsRed1: wild-type DsRed mammalian codon-optimized
   1301..1357    +  misc_feature   MCS: multiple cloning site
   1361..1377    +  CDS            3xHA (fragment): three tandem HA epitope tags
   1388..1414    +  CDS            3xHA (fragment): three tandem HA epitope tags
   1418..2035    +  CDS            RAB7A: RAB7A_HUMAN - Also known as RAB7. Experimental evidence at protein level: Swiss-Prot protein existence level 1. Small GTPase which cycles between active GTP-bound and inactive GDP-bound states. In its active state, binds to a variety of effector proteins playing a key role in the regulation of endo- lysosomal trafficking. Governs early-to-late endosomal maturation, microtubule minus-end as well as plus-end directed endosomal migration and positioning, and endosome-lysosome transport through different protein-protein interaction cascades. Plays a central role, not only in endosomal traffic, but
   2048..2064    +  CDS            3xHA (fragment): three tandem HA epitope tags
   2075..2101    +  CDS            3xHA (fragment): three tandem HA epitope tags
   2105..2722    +  CDS            RAB7A: RAB7A_HUMAN - Also known as RAB7. Experimental evidence at protein level: Swiss-Prot protein existence level 1. Small GTPase which cycles between active GTP-bound and inactive GDP-bound states. In its active state, binds to a variety of effector proteins playing a key role in the regulation of endo- lysosomal trafficking. Governs early-to-late endosomal maturation, microtubule minus-end as well as plus-end directed endosomal migration and positioning, and endosome-lysosome transport through different protein-protein interaction cascades. Plays a central role, not only in endosomal traffic, but
   2748..2832    +  CDS            large T antigen (fragment): large T antigen from SV40 (simian virus 40)
   2855..2976    +  polyA_signal   SV40 poly(A) signal: SV40 polyadenylation signal
   3010..3438    -  rep_origin     f1 ori (sequence partly withheld): f1 bacteriophage origin of replication; arrow indicates direction of (+) strand synthesis
   3465..3569    +  promoter       AmpR promoter: bla
   3571..3928    +  promoter       SV40 promoter: SV40 enhancer and early promoter
   3963..4757    +  CDS            NeoR/KanR: aminoglycoside phosphotransferase from Tn5; aph(3')-II (or nptII); confers resistance to neomycin, kanamycin, and G418 (Geneticin®)
   4778..4930    +  CDS            ble (fragment): BLE_KLEPN - Experimental evidence at protein level: Swiss-Prot protein existence level 1. Binding protein with a strong affinity to the bleomycin family of antibiotics. Binds to CL990; an antimitotic-antibiotic compound. From Klebsiella pneumoniae.
   4989..5036    +  polyA_signal   HSV TK poly(A) signal: herpes simplex virus thymidine kinase polyadenylation signal (Cole and Stacy, 1985)
   5127..5143    -  polyA_signal   bGH poly(A) signal (fragment): bovine growth hormone polyadenylation signal
   5365..5953    +  rep_origin     ori: high-copy-number ColE1/pMB1/pBR322/pUC origin of replication
>Addgene plasmid #12661 | DsRed-rab7 WT | addgene full sequence | sequence record 123024 | Addgene NGS result
CATGCATTAGTTATTAATAGTAATCAATTACGGGGTCATTAGTTCATAGCCCATATATGGAGTTCCGCGT
TACATAACTTACGGTAAATGGCCCGCCTGGCTGACCGCCCAACGACCCCCGCCCATTGACGTCAATAATG
ACGTATGTTCCCATAGTAACGCCAATAGGGACTTTCCATTGACGTCAATGGGTGGAGTATTTACGGTAAA
CTGCCCACTTGGCAGTACATCAAGTGTATCATATGCCAAGTACGCCCCCTATTGACGTCAATGACGGTAA
ATGGCCCGCCTGGCATTATGCCCAGTACATGACCTTATGGGACTTTCCTACTTGGCAGTACATCTACGTA
TTAGTCATCGCTATTACCATGGTGATGCGGTTTTGGCAGTACATCAATGGGCGTGGATAGCGGTTTGACT
CACGGGGATTTCCAAGTCTCCACCCCATTGACGTCAATGGGAGTTTGTTTTGGCACCAAAATCAACGGGA
CTTTCCAAAATGTCGTAACAACTCCGCCCCATTGACGCAAATGGGCGGTAGGCGTGTACGGTGGGAGGTC
TATATAAGCAGAGCTGGTTTAGTGAACCGTCAGATCCGCTAGCGCTACCGGTCGCCACCATGGTGCGCTC
CTCCAAGAACGTCATCAAGGAGTTCATGCGCTTCAAGGTGCGCATGGAGGGCACCGTGAACGGCCACGAG
TTCGAGATCGAGGGCGAGGGCGAGGGCCGCCCCTACGAGGGCCACAACACCGTGAAGCTGAAGGTGACCA
AGGGCGGCCCCCTGCCCTTCGCCTGGGACATCCTGTCCCCCCAGTTCCAGTACGGCTCCAAGGTGTACGT
GAAGCACCCCGCCGACATCCCCGACTACAAGAAGCTGTCCTTCCCCGAGGGCTTCAAGTGGGAGCGCGTG
ATGAACTTCGAGGACGGCGGCGTGGTGACCGTGACCCAGGACTCCTCCCTGCAGGACGGCTGCTTCATCT
ACAAGGTGAAGTTCATCGGCGTGAACTTCCCCTCCGACGGCCCCGTAATGCAGAAGAAGACCATGGGCTG
GGAGGCCTCCACCGAGCGCCTGTACCCCCGCGACGGCGTGCTGAAGGGCGAGATCCACAAGGCCCTGAAG
CTGAAGGACGGCGGCCACTACCTGGTGGAGTTCAAGTCCATCTACATGGCCAAGAAGCCCGTGCAGCTGC
CCGGCTACTACTACGTGGACTCCAAGCTGGACATCACCTCCCACAACGAGGACTACACCATCGTGGAGCA
GTACGAGCGCACCGAGGGCCGCCACCACCTGTTCCTGCTCAGATCTCGAGCTCAAGCTTCGAATTCTGCA
GTCGACGGTACCGCGGGCCCGGGATCCATGTACCCATACGATGTTCCGGATTACGCTTACCCATACGATG
TTCCGGATTACGCTGGTACCTCTAGGAAGAAAGTGTTGCTGAAGGTTATCATCCTGGGAGATTCTGGAGT
CGGGAAGACATCACTCATGAACCAGTATGTGAATAAGAAATTCAGCAATCAGTACAAAGCCACAATAGGA
GCTGACTTTCTGACCAAGGAGGTGATGGTGGATGACAGGCTAGTCACAATGCAGATATGGGACACAGCAG
GACAGGAACGGTTCCAGTCTCTCGGTGTGGCCTTCTACAGAGGTGCAGACTGCTGCGTTCTGGTATTTGA
TGTGACTGCCCCCAACACATTCAAAACCCTAGATAGCTGGAGAGATGAGTTTCTCATCCAGGCCAGTCCC
CGAGATCCTGAAAACTTCCCATTTGTTGTGTTGGGAAACAAGATTGACCTCGAAAACAGACAAGTGGCCA
CAAAGCGGGCACAGGCCTGGTGCTACAGCAAAAACAACATTCCCTACTTTGAGACCAGTGCCAAGGAGGC
CATCAACGTGGAGCAGGCGTTCCAGACGATTGCACGGAATGCACTTAAGCAGGAAACGGAGGTGGAGCTG
TACAACGAATTTCCTGAACCTATCAAACTGGACAAGAATGACCGGGCCAAGGCCTCGGCAGAAAGCTGCA
GTTGCTGAGGATCCATGTACCCATACGATGTTCCGGATTACGCTTACCCATACGATGTTCCGGATTACGC
TGGTACCTCTAGGAAGAAAGTGTTGCTGAAGGTTATCATCCTGGGAGATTCTGGAGTCGGGAAGACATCA
CTCATGAACCAGTATGTGAATAAGAAATTCAGCAATCAGTACAAAGCCACAATAGGAGCTGACTTTCTGA
CCAAGGAGGTGATGGTGGATGACAGGCTAGTCACAATGCAGATATGGGACACAGCAGGACAGGAACGGTT
CCAGTCTCTCGGTGTGGCCTTCTACAGAGGTGCAGACTGCTGCGTTCTGGTATTTGATGTGACTGCCCCC
AACACATTCAAAACCCTAGATAGCTGGAGAGATGAGTTTCTCATCCAGGCCAGTCCCCGAGATCCTGAAA
ACTTCCCATTTGTTGTGTTGGGAAACAAGATTGACCTCGAAAACAGACAAGTGGCCACAAAGCGGGCACA
GGCCTGGTGCTACAGCAAAAACAACATTCCCTACTTTGAGACCAGTGCCAAGGAGGCCATCAACGTGGAG
CAGGCGTTCCAGACGATTGCACGGAATGCACTTAAGCAGGAAACGGAGGTGGAGCTGTACAACGAATTTC
CTGAACCTATCAAACTGGACAAGAATGACCGGGCCAAGGCCTCGGCAGAAAGCTGCAGTTGCTGAGGATC
CACCGGATCTAGATAACTGATCATAATCAGCCATACCACATTTGTAGAGGTTTTACTTGCTTTAAAAAAC
CTCCCACACCTCCCCCTGAACCTGAAACATAAAATGAATGCAATTGTTGTTGTTAACTTGTTTATTGCAG
CTTATAATGGTTACAAATAAAGCAATAGCATCACAAATTTCACAAATAAAGCATTTTTTTCACTGCATTC
TAGTTGTGGTTTGTCCAAACTCATCAATGTATCTTAACGCGTAAATTGTAAGCGTTAATATTTTGTTAAA
ATTCGCGTTAAATTTTTGTTAAATCAGCTCATTTTTTAACCAATAGGCCGAAATCGGCAAAATCCCTTAT
AAATCAAAAGAATAGACCGAGATAGGGT
[37 nt withheld, positions 3109-3145]
AAAGAACGTGGACTCCAACGTCAAAGG
[49 nt withheld, positions 3173-3221]
T
[91 nt withheld, positions 3223-3313]
G
[124 nt withheld, positions 3315-3438]
CAGGTGGCACTTTTCGGGGAAATGTGCGCGGAACCCCTATTTGTTTATTTTTCTAAATACATTCAAATAT
GTATCCGCTCATGAGACAATAACCCTGATAAATGCTTCAATAATATTGAAAAAGGAAGAGTCCTGAGGCG
GAAAGAACCAGCTGTGGAATGTGTGTCAGTTAGGGTGTGGAAAGTCCCCAGGCTCCCCAGCAGGCAGAAG
TATGCAAAGCATGCATCTCAATTAGTCAGCAACCAGGTGTGGAAAGTCCCCAGGCTCCCCAGCAGGCAGA
AGTATGCAAAGCATGCATCTCAATTAGTCAGCAACCATAGTCCCGCCCCTAACTCCGCCCATCCCGCCCC
TAACTCCGCCCAGTTCCGCCCATTCTCCGCCCCATGGCTGACTAATTTTTTTTATTTATGCAGAGGCCGA
GGCCGCCTCGGCCTCTGAGCTATTCCAGAAGTAGTGAGGAGGCTTTTTTGGAGGCCTAGGCTTTTGCAAA
GATCGATCAAGAGACAGGATGAGGATCGTTTCGCATGATTGAACAAGATGGATTGCACGCAGGTTCTCCG
GCCGCTTGGGTGGAGAGGCTATTCGGCTATGACTGGGCACAACAGACAATCGGCTGCTCTGATGCCGCCG
TGTTCCGGCTGTCAGCGCAGGGGCGCCCGGTTCTTTTTGTCAAGACCGACCTGTCCGGTGCCCTGAATGA
ACTGCAAGACGAGGCAGCGCGGCTATCGTGGCTGGCCACGACGGGCGTTCCTTGCGCAGCTGTGCTCGAC
GTTGTCACTGAAGCGGGAAGGGACTGGCTGCTATTGGGCGAAGTGCCGGGGCAGGATCTCCTGTCATCTC
ACCTTGCTCCTGCCGAGAAAGTATCCATCATGGCTGATGCAATGCGGCGGCTGCATACGCTTGATCCGGC
TACCTGCCCATTCGACCACCAAGCGAAACATCGCATCGAGCGAGCACGTACTCGGATGGAAGCCGGTCTT
GTCGATCAGGATGATCTGGACGAAGAGCATCAGGGGCTCGCGCCAGCCGAACTGTTCGCCAGGCTCAAGG
CGAGCATGCCCGACGGCGAGGATCTCGTCGTGACCCATGGCGATGCCTGCTTGCCGAATATCATGGTGGA
AAATGGCCGCTTTTCTGGATTCATCGACTGTGGCCGGCTGGGTGTGGCGGACCGCTATCAGGACATAGCG
TTGGCTACCCGTGATATTGCTGAAGAGCTTGGCGGCGAATGGGCTGACCGCTTCCTCGTGCTTTACGGTA
TCGCCGCTCCCGATTCGCAGCGCATCGCCTTCTATCGCCTTCTTGACGAGTTCTTCTGAGCGGGACTCTG
GGGTTCGAAATGACCGACCAAGCGACGCCCAACCTGCCATCACGAGATTTCGATTCCACCGCCGCCTTCT
ATGAAAGGTTGGGCTTCGGAATCGTTTTCCGGGACGCCGGCTGGATGATCCTCCAGCGCGGGGATCTCAT
GCTGGAGTTCTTCGCCCACCCTAGGGGGAGGCTAACTGAAACACGGAAGGAGACAATACCGGAAGGAACC
CGCGCTATGACGGCAATAAAAAGACAGAATAAAACGCACGGTGTTGGGTCGTTTGTTCATAAACGCGGGG
TTCGGTCCCAGGGCTGGCACTCTGTCGATACCCCACCGAGACCCCATTGGGGCCAATACGCCCGCGTTTC
TTCCTTTTCCCCACCCCACCCCCCAAGTTCGGGTGAAGGCCCAGGGCTCGCAGCCAACGTCGGGGCGGCA
GGCCCTGCCATAGCCTCAGGTTACTCATATATACTTTAGATTGATTTAAAACTTCATTTTTAATTTAAAA
GGATCTAGGTGAAGATCCTTTTTGATAATCTCATGACCAAAATCCCTTAACGTGAGTTTTCGTTCCACTG
AGCGTCAGACCCCGTAGAAAAGATCAAAGGATCTTCTTGAGATCCTTTTTTTCTGCGCGTAATCTGCTGC
TTGCAAACAAAAAAACCACCGCTACCAGCGGTGGTTTGTTTGCCGGATCAAGAGCTACCAACTCTTTTTC
CGAAGGTAACTGGCTTCAGCAGAGCGCAGATACCAAATACTGTTCTTCTAGTGTAGCCGTAGTTAGGCCA
CCACTTCAAGAACTCTGTAGCACCGCCTACATACCTCGCTCTGCTAATCCTGTTACCAGTGGCTGCTGCC
AGTGGCGATAAGTCGTGTCTTACCGGGTTGGACTCAAGACGATAGTTACCGGATAAGGCGCAGCGGTCGG
GCTGAACGGGGGGTTCGTGCACACAGCCCAGCTTGGAGCGAACGACCTACACCGAACTGAGATACCTACA
GCGTGAGCTATGAGAAAGCGCCACGCTTCCCGAAGGGAGAAAGGCGGACAGGTATCCGGTAAGCGGCAGG
GTCGGAACAGGAGAGCGCACGAGGGAGCTTCCAGGGGGAAACGCCTGGTATCTTTATAGTCCTGTCGGGT
TTCGCCACCTCTGACTTGAGCGTCGATTTTTGTGATGCTCGTCAGGGGGGCGGAGCCTATGGAAAAACGC
CAGCAACGCGGCCTTTTTACGGTTCCTGGCCTTTTGCTGGCCTTTTGCTCACATGTTCTTTCCTGCGTTA
TCCCCTGATTCTGTGGATAACCGTATTACCGC
