>Addgene plasmid #12661 | DsRed-rab7 WT | depositor partial sequence | sequence record 7389 | Author sequence
GGATCCATGTACCCATACGATGTTCCGGATTACGCTTACCCATACGATGTTCCGGATTACGCTGGTACCT
CTAGGAAGAAAGTGTTGCTGAAGGTTATCATCCTGGGAGATTCTGGAGTCGGGAAGACCTCACTCATGAA
CCAGTATGTGAATAAGAAATTCAGCAATCAGTACAAAGCCACAATAGGAGCTGACTTTCTGACCAAGGAG
GTGATGGTGGATGACAGGCTAGTCACAATGCAGATATGGGACACAGCAGGACAGGAACGGTTCCAGTCTC
TCGGTGTGGCCTTCTACAGAGGTGCAGACTGCTGCGTTCTGGTATTTGATGTGACTGCCCCCAACACATT
CAAAACCCTAGATAGCTGGAGAGATGAGTTTCTCATCCAGGCCAGTCCCCGAGATCCTGAAAACTTCCCA
TTTGTTGTGTTGGGAAACAAGATTGACCTCGAAAACAGACAAGTGGCCACAAAGCGGGCACAGGCCTGGT
GCTACAGCAAAAACAACATTCCCTACTTTGAGACCAGTGCCAAGGAGGCCATCAACGTGGAGCAGGCGTT
CCAGACGATTGCACGGAATGCACTTAAGCAGGAAACGGAGGTGGAGCTGTACAACGAATTTCCTGAACCT
ATCAAACTGGACAAGAATGACCGGGCCAAGGCCTCGGCAGAAAGCTGCAGTTGCTGAGGATCC
