>Addgene plasmid #12661 | DsRed-rab7 WT | addgene partial sequence | sequence record 99469 | DsRed1-C 5'-AGCTGGACATCACCTCCCACAACG-3'
AGCGCACCGAGGGCCGCCACCACCTGTTCCTGCTCAGATCTCGAGCTCAAGCTTCTAATTCTGCAGTCGA
CGGTACCGCGGGCCCGGGATCCATGTACCCATACGATGTTCCGGATTACGCTTACCCATACGATGTTCCG
GATTACGCTGGTACCTCTAGGAAGAAAGTGTTGCTGAAGGTTATCATCCTGGGAGATTCTGGAGTCGGGA
AGACATCACTCATGAACCAGTATGTGAATAAGAAATTCAGCAATCAGTACAAAGCCACAATAGGAGCTGA
CTTTCTGACCAAGGAGGTGATGGTGGATGACAGGCTAGTCACAATGCAGATATGGGACACAGCAGGACAG
GAACGGTTCCAGTCTCTCGGTGTGGCCTTCTACAGAGGTGCAGACTGCTGCGTTCTGGTATTTGATGTGA
CTGCCCCCAACACATTCAAAACCCTAGATAGCTGGAGAGATGAGTTTCTCATCCAGGCCAGTCCCCGAGA
TCCTGAAAACTTCCCATTTGTTGTGTTGGGAAACAAGATTGACCTCGAAAACAGACAAGTGGCCACAAAG
CGGGCACAGGCCTGGTGCTACAGCAAAAACAACATTCCCTACTTTGAGACCAGTGCCAAGGAGGCCATCA
ACGTGGAGCAGGCGTTCCAGACGATTGCACGGAATGCACTTAAGCAGGAAACGGAGGTGGAGCTGTACAA
CGAATTTCCTGAACCTATCAAACTGGACAAGAATGACCGGGCCAAGGCCTCGGCAGAAAGCTGCAGTTGC
TGAGGATCCATGTACCCATACGATGTTTCCGGATTACGCTTACCCATACGATG
