>Addgene plasmid #12661 | DsRed-rab7 WT | addgene partial sequence | sequence record 99470 | SV40pA-R 5'-GAAATTTGTGATGCTATTGC-3'
GCTGCATAACAGTTAACAACAACAATTGCATTCATTTTATGTTTCAGGTTCAGGGGGAGGTGTGGGAGGT
TTTTTAAAGCAAGTAAAACCTCTACAAATGTGGTATGGCTGATTATGATCAGTTATCTAGATCCGGTGGA
TCCTCAGCAACTGCAGCTTTCTGCCGAGGCCTTGGCCCGGTCATTCTTGTCCAGTTTGATAGGTTCAGGA
AATTCGTTGTACAGCTCCACCTCCGTTTCCTGCTTAAGTGCATTCCGTGCAATCGTCTGGAACGCCTGCT
CCACGTTGATGGCCTCCTTGGCACTGGTCTCAAAGTAGGGAATGTTGTTTTTGCTGTAGCACCAGGCCTG
TGCCCGCTTTGTGGCCACTTGTCTGTTTTCGAGGTCAATCTTGTTTCCCAACACAACAAATGGGAAGTTT
TCAGGATCTCGGGGACTGGCCTGGATGAGAAACTCATCTCTCCAGCTATCTAGGGTTTTGAATGTGTTGG
GGGCAGTCACATCAAATACCAGAACGCAGCAGTCTGCACCTCTGTAGAAGGCCACACCGAGAGACTGGAA
CCGTTCCTGTCCTGCTGTGTCCCATATCTGCATTGTGACTAGCCTGTCATCCACCATCACCTCCTTGGTC
AGAAAGTCAGCTCCTATTGTGGCTTTGTACTGATTGCTGAATTTCTTATTCACATACTGGTTCATGAGTG
ATGTCTTCCCGACTCCAGAATCTCCCAGGATGATAACCTTCAGCAACACTTTCTTCCTAGAGGTACCAGC
GTAATCCGGAACATCGTATGGGTAAGCGTAATCCGGAACATCGTATGGGTACATGGATCCTCAGCAACTG
CAGC
